>Addgene plasmid #230846 | pGH941 | addgene full sequence | sequence record 458360 | Addgene NGS Result
GTCGACGGATCGGGAGATCTCCCGATCCCCTATGGTGCACTCTCAGTACAATCTGCTCTGATGCCGCATA
GTTAAGCCAGTATCTGCTCCCTGCTTGTGTGTTGGAGGTCGCTGAGTAGTGCGCGAGCAAAATTTAAGCT
ACAACAAGGCAAGGCTTGACCGACAATTGCATGAAGAATCTGCTTAGGGTTAGGCGTTTTGCGCTGCTTC
GCGATGTACGGGCCAGATATACGCGTTGACATTGATTATTGACTAGTTATTAATAGTAATCAATTACGGG
GTCATTAGTTCATAGCCCATATATGGAGTTCCGCGTTACATAACTTACGGTAAATGGCCCGCCTGGCTGA
CCGCCCAACGACCCCCGCCCATTGACGTCAATAATGACGTATGTTCCCATAGTAACGCCAATAGGGACTT
TCCATTGACGTCAATGGGTGGAGTATTTACGGTAAACTGCCCACTTGGCAGTACATCAAGTGTATCATAT
GCCAAGTACGCCCCCTATTGACGTCAATGACGGTAAATGGCCCGCCTGGCATTATGCCCAGTACATGACC
TTATGGGACTTTCCTACTTGGCAGTACATCTACGTATTAGTCATCGCTATTACCATGGTGATGCGGTTTT
GGCAGTACATCAATGGGCGTGGATAGCGGTTTGACTCACGGGGATTTCCAAGTCTCCACCCCATTGACGT
CAATGGGAGTTTGTTTTGGCACCAAAATCAACGGGACTTTCCAAAATGTCGTAACAACTCCGCCCCATTG
ACGCAAATGGGCGGTAGGCGTGTACGGTGGGAGGTCTATATAAGCAGCGCGTTTTGCCTGTACTGGGTCT
CTCTGGTTAGACCAGATCTGAGCCTGGGAGCTCTCTGGCTAACTAGGGAACCCACTGCTTAAGCCTCAAT
AAAGCTTGCCTTGAGTGCTTCAAGTAGTGTGTGCCCGTCTGTTGTGTGACTCTGGTAACTAGAGATCCCT
CAGACCCTTTTAGTCAGTGTGGAAAATCTCTAGCAGTGGCGCCCGAACAGGGACTTGAAAGCGAAAGGGA
AACCAGAGGAGCTCTCTCGACGCAGGACTCGGCTTGCTGAAGCGCGCACGGCAAGAGGCGAGGGGCGGCG
ACTGGTGAGTACGCCAAAAATTTTGACTAGCGGAGGCTAGAAGGAGAGAGATGGGTGCGAGAGCGTCAGT
ATTAAGCGGGGGAGAATTAGATCGCGATGGGAAAAAATTCGGTTAAGGCCAGGGGGAAAGAAAAAATATA
AATTAAAACATATAGTATGGGCAAGCAGGGAGCTAGAACGATTCGCAGTTAATCCTGGCCTGTTAGAAAC
ATCAGAAGGCTGTAGACAAATACTGGGACAGCTACAACCATCCCTTCAGACAGGATCAGAAGAACTTAGA
TCATTATATAATACAGTAGCAACCCTCTATTGTGTGCATCAAAGGATAGAGATAAAAGACACCAAGGAAG
CTTTAGACAAGATAGAGGAAGAGCAAAACAAAAGTAAGACCACCGCACAGCAAGCGGCCGCTGATCTTCA
GACCTGGAGGAGGAGATATGAGGGACAATTGGAGAAGTGAATTATATAAATATAAAGTAGTAAAAATTGA
ACCATTAGGAGTAGCACCCACCAAGGCAAAGAGAAGAGTGGTGCAGAGAGAAAAAAGAGCAGTGGGAATA
GGAGCTTTGTTCCTTGGGTTCTTGGGAGCAGCAGGAAGCACTATGGGCGCAGCGTCAATGACGCTGACGG
TACAGGCCAGACAATTATTGTCTGGTATAGTGCAGCAGCAGAACAATTTGCTGAGGGCTATTGAGGCGCA
ACAGCATCTGTTGCAACTCACAGTCTGGGGCATCAAGCAGCTCCAGGCAAGAATCCTGGCTGTGGAAAGA
TACCTAAAGGATCAACAGCTCCTGGGGATTTGGGGTTGCTCTGGAAAACTCATTTGCACCACTGCTGTGC
CTTGGAATGCTAGTTGGAGTAATAAATCTCTGGAACAGATTTGGAATCACACGACCTGGATGGAGTGGGA
CAGAGAAATTAACAATTACACAAGCTTAATACACTCCTTAATTGAAGAATCGCAAAACCAGCAAGAAAAG
AATGAACAAGAATTATTGGAATTAGATAAATGGGCAAGTTTGTGGAATTGGTTTAACATAACAAATTGGC
TGTGGTATATAAAATTATTCATAATGATAGTAGGAGGCTTGGTAGGTTTAAGAATAGTTTTTGCTGTACT
TTCTATAGTGAATAGAGTTAGGCAGGGATATTCACCATTATCGTTTCAGACCCACCTCCCAACCCCGAGG
GGACCCGACAGGCCCGAAGGAATAGAAGAAGAAGGTGGAGAGAGAGACAGAGACAGATCCATTCGATTAG
TGAACGGATCGGCACTGCGTGCGCCAATTCTGCAGACAAATGGCAGTATTCATCCACAATTTTAAAAGAA
AAGGGGGGATTGGGGGGTACAGTGCAGGGGAAAGAATAGTAGACATAATAGCAACAGACATACAAACTAA
AGAATTACAAAAACAAATTACAAAAATTCAAAATTTTCGGGTTTATTACAGGGACAGCAGAGATCCAGTT
TGGTTAATTAGCTAGCTGCAAAGATGGATAAAGTTTTAAACAGAGAGGAATCTTTGCAGCTAATGGACCT
TCTAGGTCTTGAAAGGAGTGGGAATTGGCTCCGGTGCCCGTCAGTGGGCAGAGCGCACATCGCCCACAGT
CCCCGAGAAGTTGGGGGGAGGGGTCGGCAATTGAACCGGTGCCTAGAGAAGGTGGCGCGGGGTAAACTGG
GAAAGTGATGTCGTGTACTGGCTCCGCCTTTTTCCCGAGGGTGGGGGAGAACCGTATATAAGTGCAGTAG
TCGCCGTGAACGTTCTTTTTCGCAACGGGTTTGCCGCCAGAACACAGGTAAGTGCCGTGTGTGGTTCCCG
CGGGCCTGGCCTCTTTACGGGTTATGGCCCTTGCGTGCCTTGAATTACTTCCACCTGGCTGCAGTACGTG
ATTCTTGATCCCGAGCTTCGGGTTGGAAGTGGGTGGGAGAGTTCGAGGCCTTGCGCTTAAGGAGCCCCTT
CGCCTCGTGCTTGAGTTGAGGCCTGGCCTGGGCGCTGGGGCCGCCGCGTGCGAATCTGGTGGCACCTTCG
CGCCTGTCTCGCTGCTTTCGATAAGTCTCTAGCCATTTAAAATTTTTGATGACCTGCTGCGACGCTTTTT
TTCTGGCAAGATAGTCTTGTAAATGCGGGCCAAGATCTGCACACTGGTATTTCGGTTTTTGGGGCCGCGG
GCGGCGACGGGGCCCGTGCGTCCCAGCGCACATGTTCGGCGAGGCGGGGCCTGCGAGCGCGGCCACCGAG
AATCGGACGGGGGTAGTCTCAAGCTGGCCGGCCTGCTCTGGTGCCTGGCCTCGCGCCGCCGTGTATCGCC
CCGCCCTGGGCGGCAAGGCTGGCCCGGTCGGCACCAGTTGCGTGAGCGGAAAGATGGCCGCTTCCCGGCC
CTGCTGCAGGGAGCTCAAAATGGAGGACGCGGCGCTCGGGAGAGCGGGCGGGTGAGTCACCCACACAAAG
GAAAAGGGCCTTTCCGTCCTCAGCCGTCGCTTCATGTGACTCCACGGAGTACCGGGCGCCGTCCAGGCAC
CTCGATTAGTTCTCGAGCTTTTGGAGTACGTCGTCTTTAGGTTGGGGGGAGGGGTTTTATGCGATGGAGT
TTCCCCACACTGAGTGGGTGGAGACTGAAGTTAGGCCAGCTTGGCACTTGATGTAATTCTCCTTGGAATT
TGCCCTTTTTGAGTTTGGATCTTGGTTCATTCTCAAGCCTCAGACAGTGGTTCAAAGTTTTTTTCTTCCA
TTTCAGGTGTCGTGACGTACGGCCACCATGGACAGCCTCTTGATGAACCGGAGGGAGTTTCTTTACCAAT
TCAAAAATGTCCGCTGGGCTAAGGGTCGGCGTGAGACCTACCTGTGCTACGTAGTGAAGAGGCGTGACAG
TGCTACATCCTTTTCACTGGACTTTGGTTATCTTCGCAATAAGAACGGCTGCCACGTGGAATTGCTCTTC
CTCCGCTACATCACAGACTGGGACCTAGACCCTGGCCGCTGCTACCGCGTCACCTGGTTCATCTCCTGGA
GCCCCTGCTACGACTGTGCCCGACATGTGGCCGACTTTCTGCGAGGGAACCCCAACATCAGTCTGAGGAT
CTTCACCGCGCGCCTCTACTTCTGTGAGGACCGCAAGGCTGAGCCCGAGGGGCTGCGGCGGCTGCACCGC
GCCGGGGTGCAAATAGCCATCATGACCTTCAAAGATTATTTTTACTGCTGGAATACTTTTGTAGAAAACC
ACGGAAGAACTTTCGAAGCCTGGGAAGGGCTGCATGAAAATTCAGTTCGTCTCTCCAGACAGCTTCGGCG
CATCCTTAGCGGCAGCGAGACTCCCGGGACCTCAGAGTCCGCCACACCCGAAAGTGACAAGAAGTACAGC
ATCGGCCTGGCCATCGGCACCAACTCTGTGGGCTGGGCCGTGATCACCGACGAGTACAAGGTGCCCAGCA
AGAAATTCAAGGTGCTGGGCAACACCGACCGGCACAGCATCAAGAAGAACCTGATCGGAGCCCTGCTGTT
CGACAGCGGCGAAACAGCCGAGGCCACCCGGCTGAAGAGAACCGCCAGAAGAAGATACACCAGACGGAAG
AACCGGATCTGCTATCTGCAAGAGATCTTCAGCAACGAGATGGCCAAGGTGGACGACAGCTTCTTCCACA
GACTGGAAGAGTCCTTCCTGGTGGAAGAGGATAAGAAGCACGAGCGGCACCCCATCTTCGGCAACATCGT
GGACGAGGTGGCCTACCACGAGAAGTACCCCACCATCTACCACCTGAGAAAGAAACTGGTGGACAGCACC
GACAAGGCCGACCTGCGGCTGATCTATCTGGCCCTGGCCCACATGATCAAGTTCCGGGGCCACTTCCTGA
TCGAGGGCGACCTGAACCCCGACAACAGCGACGTGGACAAGCTGTTCATCCAGCTGGTGCAGACCTACAA
CCAGCTGTTCGAGGAAAACCCCATCAACGCCAGCGGCGTGGACGCCAAGGCCATCCTGTCTGCCAGACTG
AGCAAGAGCAGACGGCTGGAAAATCTGATCGCCCAGCTGCCCGGCGAGAAGAAGAATGGCCTGTTCGGCA
ACCTGATTGCCCTGAGCCTGGGCCTGACCCCCAACTTCAAGAGCAACTTCGACCTGGCCGAGGATGCCAA
ACTGCAGCTGAGCAAGGACACCTACGACGACGACCTGGACAACCTGCTGGCCCAGATCGGCGACCAGTAC
GCCGACCTGTTTCTGGCCGCCAAGAACCTGTCCGACGCCATCCTGCTGAGCGACATCCTGAGAGTGAACA
CCGAGATCACCAAGGCCCCCCTGAGCGCCTCTATGATCAAGAGATACGACGAGCACCACCAGGACCTGAC
CCTGCTGAAAGCTCTCGTGCGGCAGCAGCTGCCTGAGAAGTACAAAGAGATTTTCTTCGACCAGAGCAAG
AACGGCTACGCCGGCTACATTGACGGCGGAGCCAGCCAGGAAGAGTTCTACAAGTTCATCAAGCCCATCC
TGGAAAAGATGGACGGCACCGAGGAACTGCTCGTGAAGCTGAACAGAGAGGACCTGCTGCGGAAGCAGCG
GACCTTCGACAACGGCAGCATCCCCCACCAGATCCACCTGGGAGAGCTGCACGCCATTCTGCGGCGGCAG
GAAGATTTTTACCCATTCCTGAAGGACAACCGGGAAAAGATCGAGAAGATCCTGACCTTCCGCATCCCCT
ACTACGTGGGCCCTCTGGCCAGGGGAAACAGCAGATTCGCCTGGATGACCAGAAAGAGCGAGGAAACCAT
CACCCCCTGGAACTTCGAGGAAGTGGTGGACAAGGGCGCTTCCGCCCAGAGCTTCATCGAGCGGATGACC
AACTTCGATAAGAACCTGCCCAACGAGAAGGTGCTGCCCAAGCACAGCCTGCTGTACGAGTACTTCACCG
TGTATAACGAGCTGACCAAAGTGAAATACGTGACCGAGGGAATGAGAAAGCCCGCCTTCCTGAGCGGCGA
GCAGAAAAAGGCCATCGTGGACCTGCTGTTCAAGACCAACCGGAAAGTGACCGTGAAGCAGCTGAAAGAG
GACTACTTCAAGAAAATCGAGTGCTTCGACTCCGTGGAAATCTCCGGCGTGGAAGATCGGTTCAACGCCT
CCCTGGGCACATACCACGATCTGCTGAAAATTATCAAGGACAAGGACTTCCTGGACAATGAGGAAAACGA
GGACATTCTGGAAGATATCGTGCTGACCCTGACACTGTTTGAGGACAGAGAGATGATCGAGGAACGGCTG
AAAACCTATGCCCACCTGTTCGACGACAAAGTGATGAAGCAGCTGAAGCGGCGGAGATACACCGGCTGGG
GCAGGCTGAGCCGGAAGCTGATCAACGGCATCCGGGACAAGCAGTCCGGCAAGACAATCCTGGATTTCCT
GAAGTCCGACGGCTTCGCCAACAGAAACTTCATGCAGCTGATCCACGACGACAGCCTGACCTTTAAAGAG
GACATCCAGAAAGCCCAGGTGTCCGGCCAGGGCGATAGCCTGCACGAGCACATTGCCAATCTGGCCGGCA
GCCCCGCCATTAAGAAGGGCATCCTGCAGACAGTGAAGGTGGTGGACGAGCTCGTGAAAGTGATGGGCCG
GCACAAGCCCGAGAACATCGTGATCGAAATGGCCAGAGAGAACCAGACCACCCAGAAGGGACAGAAGAAC
AGCCGCGAGAGAATGAAGCGGATCGAAGAGGGCATCAAAGAGCTGGGCAGCCAGATCCTGAAAGAACACC
CCGTGGAAAACACCCAGCTGCAGAACGAGAAGCTGTACCTGTACTACCTGCAGAATGGGCGGGATATGTA
CGTGGACCAGGAACTGGACATCAACCGGCTGTCCGACTACGATGTGGACCACATCGTGCCTCAGAGCTTT
CTGAAGGACGACTCCATCGACAACAAGGTGCTGACCAGAAGCGACAAGGCCCGGGGCAAGAGCGACAACG
TGCCCTCCGAAGAGGTCGTGAAGAAGATGAAGAACTACTGGCGGCAGCTGCTGAACGCCAAGCTGATTAC
CCAGAGAAAGTTCGACAATCTGACCAAGGCCGAGAGAGGCGGCCTGAGCGAACTGGATAAGGCCGGCTTC
ATCAAGAGACAGCTGGTGGAAACCCGGCAGATCACAAAGCACGTGGCACAGATCCTGGACTCCCGGATGA
ACACTAAGTACGACGAGAATGACAAGCTGATCCGGGAAGTGAAAGTGATCACCCTGAAGTCCAAGCTGGT
GTCCGATTTCCGGAAGGATTTCCAGTTTTACAAAGTGCGCGAGATCAACAACTACCACCACGCCCACGAC
GCCTACCTGAACGCCGTCGTGGGAACCGCCCTGATCAAAAAGTACCCTAAGCTGGAAAGCGAGTTCGTGT
ACGGCGACTACAAGGTGTACGACGTGCGGAAGATGATCGCCAAGAGCGAGCAGGAAATCGGCAAGGCTAC
CGCCAAGTACTTCTTCTACAGCAACATCATGAACTTTTTCAAGACCGAGATTACCCTGGCCAACGGCGAG
ATCCGGAAGCGGCCTCTGATCGAGACAAACGGCGAAACCGGGGAGATCGTGTGGGATAAGGGCCGGGATT
TTGCCACCGTGCGGAAAGTGCTGAGCATGCCCCAAGTGAATATCGTGAAAAAGACCGAGGTGCAGACAGG
CGGCTTCAGCAAAGAGTCTATCCTGCCCAAGAGGAACAGCGATAAGCTGATCGCCAGAAAGAAGGACTGG
GACCCTAAGAAGTACGGCGGCTTCGACAGCCCCACCGTGGCCTATTCTGTGCTGGTGGTGGCCAAAGTGG
AAAAGGGCAAGTCCAAGAAACTGAAGAGTGTGAAAGAGCTGCTGGGGATCACCATCATGGAAAGAAGCAG
CTTCGAGAAGAATCCCATCGACTTTCTGGAAGCCAAGGGCTACAAAGAAGTGAAAAAGGACCTGATCATC
AAGCTGCCTAAGTACTCCCTGTTCGAGCTGGAAAACGGCCGGAAGAGAATGCTGGCCTCTGCCGGCGAAC
TGCAGAAGGGAAACGAACTGGCCCTGCCCTCCAAATATGTGAACTTCCTGTACCTGGCCAGCCACTATGA
GAAGCTGAAGGGCTCCCCCGAGGATAATGAGCAGAAACAGCTGTTTGTGGAACAGCACAAGCACTACCTG
GACGAGATCATCGAGCAGATCAGCGAGTTCTCCAAGAGAGTGATCCTGGCCGACGCTAATCTGGACAAAG
TGCTGTCCGCCTACAACAAGCACCGGGATAAGCCCATCAGAGAGCAGGCCGAGAATATCATCCACCTGTT
TACCCTGACCAATCTGGGAGCCCCTGCCGCCTTCAAGTACTTTGACACCACCATCGACCGGAAGAGGTAC
ACCAGCACCAAAGAGGTGCTGGACGCCACCCTGATCCACCAGAGCATCACCGGCCTGTACGAGACACGGA
TCGACCTGTCTCAGCTGGGAGGCGACAGCGCTGGAGGAGGTGGAAGCGGAGGAGGAGGAAGCGGAGGAGG
AGGTAGCGGACCTAAGAAAAAGAGGAAGGTGGCGGCCGCTGGATCCGAGGGCAGAGGAAGTCTGCTAACA
TGCGGTGACGTCGAGGAGAATCCTGGCCCACCGGTCGCCACCATGGTGAGCAAGGGCGAGGAGCTGTTCA
CCGGGGTGGTGCCCATCCTGGTCGAGCTGGACGGCGACGTAAACGGCCACAAGTTCAGCGTGTCTGGCGA
GGGCGAGGGCGATGCCACCTACGGCAAGCTGACCCTGAAGTTCATCTGCACCACCGGCAAGCTGCCCGTG
CCCTGGCCCACCCTCGTGACCACCCTGACCTACGGCGTGCAGTGCTTCAGCCGCTACCCCGACCACATGA
AGCAGCACGACTTCTTCAAGTCCGCCATGCCCGAAGGCTACGTCCAGGAGCGCACCATCTTCTTCAAGGA
CGACGGCAACTACAAGACCCGCGCCGAGGTGAAGTTCGAGGGCGACACCCTGGTGAACCGCATCGAGCTG
AAGGGCATCGACTTCAAGGAGGACGGCAACATCCTGGGGCACAAGCTGGAGTACAACTACAACAGCCACA
ACGTCTATATCATGGCCGACAAGCAGAAGAACGGCATCAAGGCGAACTTCAAGATCCGCCACAACATCGA
GGACGGCAGCGTGCAGCTCGCCGACCACTACCAGCAGAACACCCCCATCGGCGACGGCCCCGTGCTGCTG
CCCGACAACCACTACCTGAGCACCCAGTCCGCCCTGAGCAAAGACCCCAACGAGAAGCGCGATCACATGG
TCCTGCTGGAGTTCGTGACCGCCGCCGGGATCACTCTCGGCATGGACGAGCTCTACAAGTAAGAGAATTC
GATATCAAGCTTATCGGTAATCAACCTCTGGATTACAAAATTTGTGAAAGATTGACTGGTATTCTTAACT
ATGTTGCTCCTTTTACGCTATGTGGATACGCTGCTTTAATGCCTTTGTATCATGCTATTGCTTCCCGTAT
GGCTTTCATTTTCTCCTCCTTGTATAAATCCTGGTTGCTGTCTCTTTATGAGGAGTTGTGGCCCGTTGTC
AGGCAACGTGGCGTGGTGTGCACTGTGTTTGCTGACGCAACCCCCACTGGTTGGGGCATTGCCACCACCT
GTCAGCTCCTTTCCGGGACTTTCGCTTTCCCCCTCCCTATTGCCACGGCGGAACTCATCGCCGCCTGCCT
TGCCCGCTGCTGGACAGGGGCTCGGCTGTTGGGCACTGACAATTCCGTGGTGTTGTCGGGGAAATCATCG
TCCTTTCCTTGGCTGCTCGCCTGTGTTGCCACCTGGATTCTGCGCGGGACGTCCTTCTGCTACGTCCCTT
CGGCCCTCAATCCAGCGGACCTTCCTTCCCGCGGCCTGCTGCCGGCTCTGCGGCCTCTTCCGCGTCTTCG
CCTTCGCCCTCAGACGAGTCGGATCTCCCTTTGGGCCGCCTCCCCGCATCGATACCGTCGACCTCGAGAC
CTAGAAAAACATGGAGCAATCACAAGTAGCAATACAGCAGCTACCAATGCTGATTGTGCCTGGCTAGAAG
CACAAGAGGAGGAGGAGGTGGGTTTTCCAGTCACACCTCAGGTACCTTTAAGACCAATGACTTACAAGGC
AGCTGTAGATCTTAGCCACTTTTTAAAAGAAAAGGGGGGACTGGAAGGGCTAATTCACTCCCAACGAAGA
CAAGATATCCTTGATCTGTGGATCTACCACACACAAGGCTACTTCCCTGATTGGCAGAACTACACACCAG
GGCCAGGGATCAGATATCCACTGACCTTTGGATGGTGCTACAAGCTAGTACCAGTTGAGCAAGAGAAGGT
AGAAGAAGCCAATGAAGGAGAGAACACCCGCTTGTTACACCCTGTGAGCCTGCATGGGATGGATGACCCG
GAGAGAGAAGTATTAGAGTGGAGGTTTGACAGCCGCCTAGCATTTCATCACATGGCCCGAGAGCTGCATC
CGGACTGTACTGGGTCTCTCTGGTTAGACCAGATCTGAGCCTGGGAGCTCTCTGGCTAACTAGGGAACCC
ACTGCTTAAGCCTCAATAAAGCTTGCCTTGAGTGCTTCAAGTAGTGTGTGCCCGTCTGTTGTGTGACTCT
GGTAACTAGAGATCCCTCAGACCCTTTTAGTCAGTGTGGAAAATCTCTAGCAGGGCCCGTTTAAACCCGC
TGATCAGCCTCGACTGTGCCTTCTAGTTGCCAGCCATCTGTTGTTTGCCCCTCCCCCGTGCCTTCCTTGA
CCCTGGAAGGTGCCACTCCCACTGTCCTTTCCTAATAAAATGAGGAAATTGCATCGCATTGTCTGAGTAG
GTGTCATTCTATTCTGGGGGGTGGGGTGGGGCAGGACAGCAAGGGGGAGGATTGGGAAGACAATAGCAGG
CATGCTGGGGATGCGGTGGGCTCTATGGCTTCTGAGGCGGAAAGAACCAGCTGGGGCTCTAGGGGGTATC
CCC
[124 nt withheld, positions 11064-11187]
C
[91 nt withheld, positions 11189-11279]
A
[49 nt withheld, positions 11281-11329]
CCTTTGACGTTGGAGTCCACGTTCTTT
[37 nt withheld, positions 11357-11393]
ACCCTATCTCGGTCTATTCTTTTGATTTATAAGGGATTTTGCCGATTTCGGCCTATTGGTTAAAAAATGA
GCTGATTTAACAAAAATTTAACGCGAATTAATTCTGTGGAATGTGTGTCAGTTAGGGTGTGGAAAGTCCC
CAGGCTCCCCAGCAGGCAGAAGTATGCAAAGCATGCATCTCAATTAGTCAGCAACCAGGTGTGGAAAGTC
CCCAGGCTCCCCAGCAGGCAGAAGTATGCAAAGCATGCATCTCAATTAGTCAGCAACCATAGTCCCGCCC
CTAACTCCGCCCATCCCGCCCCTAACTCCGCCCAGTTCCGCCCATTCTCCGCCCCATGGCTGACTAATTT
TTTTTATTTATGCAGAGGCCGAGGCCGCCTCTGCCTCTGAGCTATTCCAGAAGTAGTGAGGAGGCTTTTT
TGGAGGCCTAGGCTTTTGCAAAAAGCTCCCGGGAGCTTGTATATCCATTTTCGGATCTGATCAGCACGTG
TTGACAATTAATCATCGGCATAGTATATCGGCATAGTATAATACGACAAGGTGAGGAACTAAACCATGGC
CAAGTTGACCAGTGCCGTTCCGGTGCTCACCGCGCGCGACGTCGCCGGAGCGGTCGAGTTCTGGACCGAC
CGGCTCGGGTTCTCCCGGGACTTCGTGGAGGACGACTTCGCCGGTGTGGTCCGGGACGACGTGACCCTGT
TCATCAGCGCGGTCCAGGACCAGGTGGTGCCGGACAACACCCTGGCCTGGGTGTGGGTGCGCGGCCTGGA
CGAGCTGTACGCCGAGTGGTCGGAGGTCGTGTCCACGAACTTCCGGGACGCCTCCGGGCCGGCCATGACC
GAGATCGGCGAGCAGCCGTGGGGGCGGGAGTTCGCCCTGCGCGACCCGGCCGGCAACTGCGTGCACTTCG
TGGCCGAGGAGCAGGACTGACACGTGCTACGAGATTTCGATTCCACCGCCGCCTTCTATGAAAGGTTGGG
CTTCGGAATCGTTTTCCGGGACGCCGGCTGGATGATCCTCCAGCGCGGGGATCTCATGCTGGAGTTCTTC
GCCCACCCCAACTTGTTTATTGCAGCTTATAATGGTTACAAATAAAGCAATAGCATCACAAATTTCACAA
ATAAAGCATTTTTTTCACTGCATTCTAGTTGTGGTTTGTCCAAACTCATCAATGTATCTTATCATGTCTG
TATACCGTCGACCTCTAGCTAGAGCTTGGCGTAATCATGGTCATAGCTGTTTCCTGTGTGAAATTGTTAT
CCGCTCACAATTCCACACAACATACGAGCCGGAAGCATAAAGTGTAAAGCCTGGGGTGCCTAATGAGTGA
GCTAACTCACATTAATTGCGTTGCGCTCACTGCCCGCTTTCCAGTCGGGAAACCTGTCGTGCCAGCTGCA
TTAATGAATCGGCCAACGCGCGGGGAGAGGCGGTTTGCGTATTGGGCGCTCTTCCGCTTCCTCGCTCACT
GACTCGCTGCGCTCGGTCGTTCGGCTGCGGCGAGCGGTATCAGCTCACTCAAAGGCGGTAATACGGTTAT
CCACAGAATCAGGGGATAACGCAGGAAAGAACATGTGAGCAAAAGGCCAGCAAAAGGCCAGGAACCGTAA
AAAGGCCGCGTTGCTGGCGTTTTTCCATAGGCTCCGCCCCCCTGACGAGCATCACAAAAATCGACGCTCA
AGTCAGAGGTGGCGAAACCCGACAGGACTATAAAGATACCAGGCGTTTCCCCCTGGAAGCTCCCTCGTGC
GCTCTCCTGTTCCGACCCTGCCGCTTACCGGATACCTGTCCGCCTTTCTCCCTTCGGGAAGCGTGGCGCT
TTCTCATAGCTCACGCTGTAGGTATCTCAGTTCGGTGTAGGTCGTTCGCTCCAAGCTGGGCTGTGTGCAC
GAACCCCCCGTTCAGCCCGACCGCTGCGCCTTATCCGGTAACTATCGTCTTGAGTCCAACCCGGTAAGAC
ACGACTTATCGCCACTGGCAGCAGCCACTGGTAACAGGATTAGCAGAGCGAGGTATGTAGGCGGTGCTAC
AGAGTTCTTGAAGTGGTGGCCTAACTACGGCTACACTAGAAGAACAGTATTTGGTATCTGCGCTCTGCTG
AAGCCAGTTACCTTCGGAAAAAGAGTTGGTAGCTCTTGATCCGGCAAACAAACCACCGCTGGTAGCGGTG
GTTTTTTTGTTTGCAAGCAGCAGATTACGCGCAGAAAAAAAGGATCTCAAGAAGATCCTTTGATCTTTTC
TACGGGGTCTGACGCTCAGTGGAACGAAAACTCACGTTAAGGGATTTTGGTCATGAGATTATCAAAAAGG
ATCTTCACCTAGATCCTTTTAAATTAAAAATGAAGTTTTAAATCAATCTAAAGTATATATGAGTAAACTT
GGTCTGACAGTTACCAATGCTTAATCAGTGAGGCACCTATCTCAGCGATCTGTCTATTTCGTTCATCCAT
AGTTGCCTGACTCCCCGTCGTGTAGATAACTACGATACGGGAGGGCTTACCATCTGGCCCCAGTGCTGCA
ATGATACCGCGAGACCCACGCTCACCGGCTCCAGATTTATCAGCAATAAACCAGCCAGCCGGAAGGGCCG
AGCGCAGAAGTGGTCCTGCAACTTTATCCGCCTCCATCCAGTCTATTAATTGTTGCCGGGAAGCTAGAGT
AAGTAGTTCGCCAGTTAATAGTTTGCGCAACGTTGTTGCCATTGCTACAGGCATCGTGGTGTCACGCTCG
TCGTTTGGTATGGCTTCATTCAGCTCCGGTTCCCAACGATCAAGGCGAGTTACATGATCCCCCATGTTGT
GCAAAAAAGCGGTTAGCTCCTTCGGTCCTCCGATCGTTGTCAGAAGTAAGTTGGCCGCAGTGTTATCACT
CATGGTTATGGCAGCACTGCATAATTCTCTTACTGTCATGCCATCCGTAAGATGCTTTTCTGTGACTGGT
GAGTACTCAACCAAGTCATTCTGAGAATAGTGTATGCGGCGACCGAGTTGCTCTTGCCCGGCGTCAATAC
GGGATAATACCGCGCCACATAGCAGAACTTTAAAAGTGCTCATCATTGGAAAACGTTCTTCGGGGCGAAA
ACTCTCAAGGATCTTACCGCTGTTGAGATCCAGTTCGATGTAACCCACTCGTGCACCCAACTGATCTTCA
GCATCTTTTACTTTCACCAGCGTTTCTGGGTGAGCAAAAACAGGAAGGCAAAATGCCGCAAAAAAGGGAA
TAAGGGCGACACGGAAATGTTGAATACTCATACTCTTCCTTTTTCAATATTATTGAAGCATTTATCAGGG
TTATTGTCTCATGAGCGGATACATATTTGAATGTATTTAGAAAAATAAACAAATAGGGGTTCCGCGCACA
TTTCCCCGAAAAGTGCCACCTGAC
Features (pLannotate 1.2.2; 34 found; start..end, strand, type, name):
     31..83      -  misc_feature   bom (fragment): basis of mobility region from pBR322
    238..617     +  enhancer       CMV enhancer: human cytomegalovirus immediate early enhancer
    618..817     +  promoter       CMV promoter: human cytomegalovirus (CMV) immediate early promoter
    835..1015    +  LTR            5' LTR (truncated): truncated 5' long terminal repeat (LTR) from HIV-1
   1062..1187    +  misc_feature   HIV-1 Ψ: packaging signal of human immunodeficiency virus type 1
   1171..1534    +  CDS            HIV-1 gag (fragment): gag protein from human immunodeficiency virus 1; gag
   1680..1913    +  misc_feature   RRE: The Rev response element (RRE) of HIV-1 allows for Rev-dependent mRNA export from the nucleus to the cytoplasm.
   2290..2390    +  CDS            Rev (fragment): human immunodeficiency virus 1 (HIV-1) Rev protein; rev; enhances nuclear export of unspliced and incompletely spliced viral mRNAs
   2440..2557    +  misc_feature   cPPT/CTS: central polypurine tract and central termination sequence of HIV-1
   2614..2680    +  CDS            small t antigen (fragment): SV40 (simian virus 40) small t antigen
   2687..3865    +  promoter       EF-1α promoter: strong constitutive promoter for human elongation factor EF-1α
   3878..4417    +  CDS            AID (fragment): human activation-induced cytidine deaminase (Dickerson et al., 2003); AICDA
   4417..4465    +  CDS            ABE(7.10) (fragment): adenine base editor comprising wild-type E. coli TadA fused to the evolved TadA*(7.10) mutant (Gaudelli et al., 2017)
   4466..8566    +  CDS            dCas9: catalytically dead mutant of the Cas9 endonuclease from the Streptococcus pyogenes Type II CRISPR/Cas system RNA-guided DNA-binding protein that lacks endonuclease activity due to the D10A mutation in the RuvC catalytic domain and the N863A mutation in the HNH catalytic domain
   8723..9442    +  CDS            EGFP: the original enhanced GFP (Yang et al., 1996) mammalian codon-optimized
   9445..9466    +  misc_feature   MCS (fragment): pBluescript multiple cloning site
   9469..10057   +  misc_feature   WPRE: woodchuck hepatitis virus posttranscriptional regulatory element
   9994..10575   +  CDS            nef (fragment): NEF_HV1H2 - Experimental evidence at protein level: Swiss-Prot protein existence level 1. Extracellular Nef protein targets CD4(+) T-lymphocytes for apoptosis by interacting with CXCR4 surface receptors. From Human immunodeficiency virus type 1 group M subtype B (isolate HXB2) (HIV-1).
  10582..10762   +  LTR            5' LTR (truncated): truncated 5' long terminal repeat (LTR) from HIV-1
  10794..11018   +  polyA_signal   bGH poly(A) signal: bovine growth hormone polyadenylation signal
  11022..11043   +  promoter       SV40 promoter (fragment): SV40 enhancer and early promoter
  11064..11492   +  rep_origin     f1 ori (sequence partly withheld): f1 bacteriophage origin of replication; arrow indicates direction of (+) strand synthesis
  11506..11835   +  promoter       SV40 promoter: SV40 enhancer and early promoter
  11883..11930   +  promoter       EM7 promoter: synthetic bacterial promoter&nbsp
  11949..12323   +  CDS            BleoR: antibiotic-binding protein; Sh ble from Streptoalloteichus hindustanus; confers resistance to bleomycin, phleomycin, and Zeocin™
  12333..12458   +  CDS            ble (fragment): BLE_KLEPN - Experimental evidence at protein level: Swiss-Prot protein existence level 1. Binding protein with a strong affinity to the bleomycin family of antibiotics. Binds to CL990; an antimitotic-antibiotic compound. From Klebsiella pneumoniae.
  12453..12574   +  polyA_signal   SV40 poly(A) signal: SV40 polyadenylation signal
  12645..12667   -  protein_bind   lac operator (fragment): The lac repressor binds to the lac operator to inhibit transcription in E. coli. This inhibition can be relieved by adding lactose or isopropyl-β-D-thiogalactopyranoside (IPTG). lac repressor encoded by lacI
  12671..12701   -  promoter       lac promoter: promoter for the E. coli lac operon
  12716..12737   -  protein_bind   CAP binding site: CAP binding activates transcription in the presence of cAMP. E. coli catabolite activator protein
  12750..12842   -  CDS            lacI (fragment): lac repressor; lacI; The lac repressor binds to the lac operator to inhibit transcription in E. coli. This inhibition can be relieved by adding lactose or isopropyl-β-D-thiogalactopyranoside (IPTG).
  13025..13613   -  rep_origin     ori: high-copy-number ColE1/pMB1/pBR322/pUC origin of replication
  13784..14644   -  CDS            AmpR: β-lactamase; bla; confers resistance to ampicillin, carbenicillin, and related antibiotics
  14645..14749   -  promoter       AmpR promoter: bla
