[The description below was written by a language model from this plasmid's Addgene catalogue record and pLannotate feature annotations shown in this document.]
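Description:
pGH941 is a lentiviral transfer plasmid for mammalian expression of DivA-BE, a diversifying base editor, built on the pGH896 backbone. It is propagated in E. coli through a high-copy ColE1/pUC-type origin with ampicillin resistance (AmpR under its own bla promoter), and an f1 origin is also present. The viral framework is of the HIV-1 type. A CMV enhancer/promoter drives a truncated 5' LTR, followed by the Ψ packaging signal, a gag fragment, the RRE for Rev-dependent nuclear export and the cPPT/CTS. A second truncated LTR and a bGH polyadenylation signal close the genome. Outside the LTRs sits an SV40/EM7-driven BleoR cassette, although the catalogue lists only EGFP as the selectable marker.

The payload is a single EF-1α-driven transcript described as DivA-BE-T2A-GFP-WPRE. The feature table annotates the editor as an N-terminal cytidine deaminase segment matching human AID, then a short stretch matching an ABE(7.10) fragment (probably a shared linker), fused to catalytically dead S. pyogenes Cas9. EGFP follows; the T2A peptide named in the record is not annotated but would fit the gap between dCas9 and EGFP, so the reporter would be released as a separate protein marking transduced cells. The WPRE enhances transcript expression.

The backbone note says PmCDA1 was inserted instead of dCas9, yet the sequenced plasmid shows a full dCas9 and an AID-like deaminase, and no PmCDA1 is annotated. The record does not resolve this discrepancy. The associated work concerns optimizing diversifying base editors for high-throughput mutational scanning, where a guide-targeted deaminase generates varied point mutations across a locus.
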