Addgene plasmid #230846: pGH941
Purpose: Ef1a-DivA-BE-T2A-GFP-wPRE
Depositing lab: Gaelen Hess. Depositing organization: University of Wisconsin, Madison. Publication: Toward optimizing diversifying base editors for high-throughput mutational scanning studies. Schwartz CI, Abell NS, Li A, Aradhana, Tycko J, Truong A, Montgomery SB, Hess GT. Nucleic Acids Res. 2025 Jun 20;53(12):gkaf620. doi: 10.1093/nar/gkaf620. PubMed 40613705.
Backbone
  Vector backbone: pGH896
  Modifications to backbone: Inserted PmCDA1 instead of dCas9
  Vector type: Mammalian Expression, Lentiviral
  Selectable markers: EGFP
Growth in bacteria
  Bacterial resistance: Ampicillin, 100 μg/mL
  Growth temperature: 37°C
  Growth strain: NEB Stable
  Copy number: High Copy
Gene/Insert
  Gene/Insert name: DivA-BE
Terms and licenses: Academic/Nonprofit Terms; Industry Terms: Not Available to Industry
Depositor comments: Please visit https://doi.org/10.1101/2024.11.18.621003 for the bioRxiv preprint.
How to cite: pGH941 was a gift from Gaelen Hess (Addgene plasmid # 230846 ; http://n2t.net/addgene:230846 ; RRID:Addgene_230846)
